Addgene plasmid #55384: mCerulean-Mito-7
Purpose: Localization: Mitochondria, Excitation: 433, Emission: 475
Depositing lab: Michael Davidson. Depositing organization: Florida State University, Tallahassee.
Backbone
  Vector backbone: mCerulean
  Backbone size w/o insert (bp): 4750
  Vector type: Mammalian Expression
  Selectable markers: Neomycin (select with G418)
Growth in bacteria
  Bacterial resistance: Kanamycin, 50 μg/mL
  Growth temperature: 37°C
  Growth strain: DH5alpha
  Copy number: High Copy
Gene/Insert
  Gene/Insert name: Mito (alt name: NM_004074.2)
  Species: H. sapiens (human)
  Entrez Gene: COX8A (a.k.a. COX, COX8, COX8-2, COX8L, MC4DN15, VIII, VIII-L)
  Promoter: CMV
  Tag / fusion protein: mCerulean (C terminal on backbone)
  Cloning method: Unknown
  Sequencing primers: 5′ CMV-F; 3′ SV40pA-R
Terms and licenses: Academic/Nonprofit Terms; Industry Terms: Not Available to Industry
Depositor comments: . Excitation = 433; Emission = 475
How to cite: mCerulean-Mito-7 was a gift from Michael Davidson (Addgene plasmid # 55384 ; http://n2t.net/addgene:55384 ; RRID:Addgene_55384)
