[The description below was written by a language model from this plasmid's Addgene catalogue record.]
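Description:
mCerulean-Mito-7 is a mammalian expression plasmid built on an mCerulean fluorescent-protein backbone (about 4.75 kb without the insert) and designed to label mitochondria in living or fixed cells. It is propagated in E. coli as a high-copy plasmid under kanamycin selection, and it carries a neomycin resistance marker so that transfected mammalian cells can be selected with G418, for example to derive stable lines. The record does not include a feature table, so the specific origin of replication and the regulatory elements driving the resistance marker are not stated. The use of an SV40 polyA reverse sequencing primer suggests that an SV40 polyadenylation signal lies downstream of the expression cassette.

The payload is a "Mito" targeting sequence derived from human COX8A, which encodes cytochrome c oxidase subunit VIII. It is placed under the CMV promoter for strong constitutive expression and is fused at its C-terminus to mCerulean supplied by the backbone. COX8A presequences are commonly used as N-terminal mitochondrial import signals, and this orientation, with the targeting sequence upstream of the fluorescent protein, fits that function by directing the cyan reporter into mitochondria. The exact extent of the COX8A fragment and the nature of the linker are not given, and the cloning method is recorded as unknown. mCerulean is a monomeric cyan variant, listed here with excitation at 433 nm and emission at 475 nm. The construct is typically used as an organelle marker for imaging mitochondrial morphology, distribution and dynamics, and for multicolour co-localization experiments alongside spectrally distinct fluorescent fusions.
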