>Addgene plasmid #55384 | mCerulean-Mito-7 | depositor partial sequence | sequence record 85788 | insert sequence
CCCATGACGTCAATGGGAGTTGTTTGGCACCAAAATCAACGGACTTTCCAAAATGTCGTAACAACTCCGC
CCCATTGACGCAAATGGGCGGTAGGCGTGTACGGTGGGAGGTCTATATAAGCAGAGCTGGTTTAGTGAAC
CGTCAGATCCGCTAGCATGTCCGTCCTGACGCCGCTGCTGCTGCGGGGCTTGACAGGCTCGGCCCGGCGG
CTCCCAGTGCCGCGCGCCAAGATCCATTCGTTGGGGGATCCACCGGTCGCCACCATGGTGAGCAAGGGCG
AGGAGCTGTTCACCGGGGTGGTGCCCATCCTGGTCGAGCTGGACGGCGACGTAAACGGCCACAAGTTCAG
CGTGTCCGGCGAGGGCGAGGGCGATGCCACCTACGGCAAGCTGACCCTGAAGTTCATCTGCACCACCGGC
AAGCTGCCCGTGCCCTGGCCCACCCTCGTGACCACCCTGACCTGGGGCGTGCAGTGCTTCGCCCGCTACC
CCGACCACATGAAGCAGCACGACTTCTTCAAGTCCGCCATGCCCGAAGGCTACGTCCAGGAGCGCACCAT
CTTCTTCAAGGACGACGGCAACTACAAGACCCGCGCCGAGGTGAAGTTCGAGGGCGACACCCTGGTGAAC
CGCATCGAGCTGAAGGGCATCGACTTCAAGGAGGACGGCAACATCCTGGGGCACAAGCTGGAGTACAACG
CCATCAGCGACAACGTCTATATCACCGCCGACAAGCAGAAGAACGGCATCAAGGCCAACTTCAAGATCCG
CCACAACATCGAGGACGGCAGCGTGCAGCTCGCCGACCACTACCAGCAGAACACCCCCATCGGCGACGGC
CCCGTGCTGCTGCCCGACAACCACTACCTGAGCACCCAGTCCAAGCTGAGCAAAGACCCCAACGAGAAGC
GCGATCACATGGTCCTGCTGGAGTTCGTGACCGCCGCCGGGATCACTCTCGGCATGGACGAGCTGTACAA
GTAAAGCGGCCGCGACTCTAGATCATAATCAGCCATACCACATTTGTAGAGGTTTTACTTGCTTTAAAAA
ACCTCCCACACCTCCCCCTGAACCTGAAACATAAATGAATGCAATTGTTGTTGTTAACTTGTTTATTGCA
GCTTATAATGGTTACAAATAAAGCAATAGCATCACAAATTCACAATTAAAGCATTTTTTTCACTGCATCT
A
