>Addgene plasmid #55384 | mCerulean-Mito-7 | addgene partial sequence | sequence record 135752 | CMV-F 5'-CGCAAATGGGCGGTAGGCGTG-3'
AGTGAACCGTCAGATCCGCTAGCATGTCCGTCCTGACGCCGCTGCTGCTGCGGGGCTTGACAGGCTCGGC
CCGGCGGCTCCCAGTGCCGCGCGCCAAGATCCATTCGTTGGGGGATCCACCGGTCGCCACCATGGTGAGC
AAGGGCGAGGAGCTGTTCACCGGGGTGGTGCCCATCCTGGTCGAGCTGGACGGCGACGTAAACGGCCACA
AGTTCAGCGTGTCCGGCGAGGGCGAGGGCGATGCCACCTACGGCAAGCTGACCCTGAAGTTCATCTGCAC
CACCGGCAAGCTGCCCGTGCCCTGGCCCACCCTCGTGACCACCCTGACCTGGGGCGTGCAGTGCTTCGCC
CGCTACCCCGACCACATGAAGCAGCACGACTTCTTCAAGTCCGCCATGCCCGAAGGCTACGTCCAGGAGC
GCACCATCTTCTTCAAGGACGACGGCAACTACAAGACCCGCGCCGAGGTGAAGTTCGAGGGCGACACCCT
GGTGAACCGCATCGAGCTGAAGGGCATCGACTTCAAGGAGGACGGCAACATCCTGGGGCACAAGCTGGAG
TACAACGCCATCAGCGACAACGTCTATATCACCGCCGACAAGCAGAAGAACGGCATCAAGGCCAACTTCA
AGATCCGCCACAACATCGAGGACGGCAGCGTGCAGCTCGCCGACCACTACCAGCAGAACACCCCCATCGG
CGACGGCCCCGTGCTGCTGCCCGACAACCACTACCTGAGCACCCAGTCCA
